Addgene plasmid #216744: pET41-FeoB-OL4del
Purpose: Study the interaction of FeoB in P. aeruginosa, specifically focusing on the role of the outer loop 4 (OL4) by examining the variant lacking OL4 in its interaction with exogenous peptides.
Depositing lab: Gordon Laurie. Depositing organization: University of Virginia. Publication: Lacritin cleavage-potentiated targeting of iron - respiratory reciprocity promotes bacterial death. Sharifian Gh M, Norouzi F, Sorci M, Zaidi TS, Pier GB, Achimovich A, Ongwae GM, Liang B, Ryan M, Lemke M, Belfort G, Gadjeva M, Gahlmann A, Pires MM, Venter H, Harris TE, Laurie GW. J Biol Chem. 2025 May;301(5):108455. doi: 10.1016/j.jbc.2025.108455. Epub 2025 Mar 26. PubMed 40154612.
Backbone
  Vector backbone: pET41-a(+)
  Vector type: Bacterial Expression
Growth in bacteria
  Bacterial resistance: Kanamycin, 50 μg/mL
  Growth temperature: Room Temperature
  Growth strain: DH5alpha
  Copy number: Low Copy
Gene/Insert
  Gene/Insert name: feoB
  Species: P. aeruginosa (Bacteria)
  Mutation: Outer loop 4 (OL4) with the sequence of [TLDGKPVQGDIGHSALASVSQRLTPLLAPLGVQPDNWQATVGLVTGAMAKEVVVGTLNTLYTAEQIQGEAFDYEGYDLPGQLRDALVETWDGLVDTFSLSVLANPVEASMADGDMETGSMGTMASKFGSPI] is deleted.
  Entrez Gene: PA4358 (a.k.a. PA4358)
  Tag / fusion protein: 8x His (C terminal on insert)
  Cloning method: Ligation Independent Cloning
Resource information
  A portion of this plasmid was derived from a plasmid made by: Dr. Henrietta Venter: Sansom Institute for Health Research, University of South Australia, Adelaide, Australia
Terms and licenses: Academic/Nonprofit Terms; Industry Terms: Not Available to Industry
Depositor comments: IPTG inducible
How to cite: pET41-FeoB-OL4del was a gift from Gordon Laurie (Addgene plasmid # 216744 ; http://n2t.net/addgene:216744 ; RRID:Addgene_216744)
