[The description below was written by a language model from this plasmid's Addgene catalogue record and pLannotate feature annotations shown in this document.]
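Description:
pET41-FeoB-OL4del is a bacterial expression plasmid built on the pET41-a(+) backbone that encodes a deletion variant of FeoB (PA4358), the ferrous iron transporter of Pseudomonas aeruginosa. The sequenced construct is about 7 kb and is selected with kanamycin through an aph(3')-Ia KanR cassette. It replicates from a pBR322/ColE1-type origin accompanied by the rop gene and the bom region, consistent with its listing as low copy. An f1 origin is also present. Short tetracycline-resistance and AmpR promoter fragments in the annotation appear to be non-functional backbone remnants.

The feoB coding sequence was inserted by ligation-independent cloning and spans the numbering origin of the circular record. It sits downstream of a T7 promoter with an adjacent lac operator and the phage T7 gene 10 ribosome binding site, and the unit ends at a T7 terminator. The plasmid carries lacI under its own promoter, so transcription is repressed until IPTG is added, as the depositor notes. Expression therefore requires a host that supplies T7 RNA polymerase, while DH5alpha is listed only for propagation. The protein carries a C-terminal 8x His tag, which the annotation tool detects as a partial 9xHis match. The tool labels the insert by homology to E. coli FeoB, but the catalogue entry gives P. aeruginosa as the source species. No GST feature, normally part of pET41, is annotated.

The defining mutation is removal of outer loop 4 (OL4), a long stretch of more than one hundred residues. The construct is intended for studying how FeoB interacts with exogenous peptides by testing whether a variant lacking OL4 still does so. The associated publication concerns lacritin-derived peptides that target bacterial iron uptake and respiration.
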