Features (pLannotate 1.2.2; 19 found; start..end, strand, type, name):
    795..817     -  RBS            RBS: efficient ribosome binding site from bacteriophage T7 gene 10 (Olins and Rangwala, 1989)
    832..856     -  protein_bind   lac operator: The lac repressor binds to the lac operator to inhibit transcription in E. coli. This inhibition can be relieved by adding lactose or isopropyl-β-D-thiogalactopyranoside (IPTG). lac repressor encoded by lacI
    857..875     -  promoter       T7 promoter: promoter for bacteriophage T7 RNA polymerase
    901..1180    +  CDS            TcR (fragment): tetracycline efflux protein; tet; confers resistance to tetracycline
   1188..1265    +  promoter       lacI promoter: lacI
   1266..2348    +  CDS            lacI: lac repressor; lacI; The lac repressor binds to the lac operator to inhibit transcription in E. coli. This inhibition can be relieved by adding lactose or isopropyl-β-D-thiogalactopyranoside (IPTG).
   2361..2382    +  protein_bind   CAP binding site: CAP binding activates transcription in the presence of cAMP. E. coli catabolite activator protein
   2397..2461    +  CDS            TcR (fragment): tetracycline efflux protein; tet; confers resistance to tetracycline
   2523..2903    -  CDS            YPB1_ECOLX: Protein predicted: Swiss-Prot protein existence level 4. From Escherichia coli.
   2920..3111    +  CDS            rop: Rop protein, which maintains plasmids at low copy number; rop
   3213..3352    +  misc_feature   bom: basis of mobility region from pBR322
   3538..4126    -  rep_origin     ori: high-copy-number ColE1/pMB1/pBR322/pUC origin of replication
   4248..5063    +  CDS            KanR: aminoglycoside phosphotransferase; aph(3')-Ia; confers resistance to kanamycin in bacteria or G418 (Geneticin®) in eukaryotes
   5072..5129    -  promoter       AmpR promoter (fragment): bla
   5182..5610    -  rep_origin     f1 ori (sequence partly withheld): f1 bacteriophage origin of replication; arrow indicates direction of (+) strand synthesis
   5647..5694    -  terminator     T7 terminator: transcription terminator for bacteriophage T7 RNA polymerase
   5702..5745    -  CDS            SET1 (fragment): solubility-enhancement tag derived from T7 phage gene 10B
   5771..5794    -  CDS            9xHis (fragment): 9xHis affinity tag
   5912..787     -  CDS            feoB (fragment) (across the origin): FEOB_ECOLI - Experimental evidence at protein level: Swiss-Prot protein existence level 1. Transporter of a GTP-driven Fe(2+) uptake system, probably couples GTP-binding to channel opening and Fe(2+) uptake (PubMed:12446835, PubMed:19629046). A guanine nucleotide-binding protein (G proteins) in which the guanine nucleotide binding site alternates between an active, GTP-bound state and an inactive, GDP- bound state. This protein has fast intrinsic GDP release, mediated by the G5 loop (about residues 149-158). Presumably GTP hydrolysis leads to conformational changes and channel closing (PubMed:
>Addgene plasmid #216744 | pET41-FeoB-OL4del | addgene full sequence | sequence record 434438 | Addgene NGS Result
GAGCCTGCTGGTGGTCGCAGACCGCCGCACAGATCTCGCCGATCAGCCGGTAGCGCGCATCGACGATCGC
CAGCTCGGGCTCCTCGCCGCAGCCCCGGCGCGCCTGTTCCAGGGTGGCGGGCGGCAAGCCCAGCGCCGGG
CCGTTGAAGATGTCGCCTTCCAGCGCCTGCAACGCCAGCCAGCGCGGCTCGATGGCCGAGGCCGCCGGAG
CGCGCGTTTCCAGAAGGTAGCCGACCTGCGCCTGGATGGCCGGTGGGTAATCCACCGCCAGCGCCGCCTG
CGGGAGCTGTAGGGAGTCGATGGCCGCCTTCAGTTCGTCGATGCCATCGGCGCGGGTGGATACCAGCGGC
ACCACCGGGCAGCCGAGACGCCGCGCCAGACCGTCGATATCGATGCGGATGCGCTGGCTACGGGCGATGT
CGAGCATGTTCAGCGCGACGATGCAGGGGATGCCCATCTCCCGCAGTTGCACCGTGAGGTACAGGTTGCG
CTCCAGGTTCGCCGCATCCACCACGTTGACCAGCACGTCCACTTCGCCGCTGGCGATGTAGCGGCAGGCG
ATCTGCTCGTCCAGCGAGGCCTGGGCGGAAACGCTGGTCAACGAATAGGTGCCGGGCAGGTCGACCAGGC
GCACCGCGTGACGGACGGTATGGAACGCACCCTCCTTGCGCTCCACGGTGACGCCGGCCCAGTTGCCGAC
CCGCTGGCGCGAGCCGGTGAGCTGGTTGAACAGGGTGGTCTTGCCGGAGTTGGGATTGCCGATCAGGCCG
AGGGTCAATGCGGTCATATGTATATCTCCTTCTTAAAGTTAAACAAAATTATTTCTAGAGGGGAATTGTT
ATCCGCTCACAATTCCCCTATAGTGAGTCGTATTAATTTCGCGGGATCGAGATCGATCTCGATCCTCTAC
GCCGGACGCATCGTGGCCGGCATCACCGGCGCCACAGGTGCGGTTGCTGGCGCCTATATCGCCGACATCA
CCGATGGGGAAGATCGGGCTCGCCACTTCGGGCTCATGAGCGCTTGTTTCGGCGTGGGTATGGTGGCAGG
CCCCGTGGCCGGGGGACTGTTGGGCGCCATCTCCTTGCATGCACCATTCCTTGCGGCGGCGGTGCTCAAC
GGCCTCAACCTACTACTGGGCTGCTTCCTAATGCAGGAGTCGCATAAGGGAGAGCGTCGAGATCCCGGAC
ACCATCGAATGGCGCAAAACCTTTCGCGGTATGGCATGATAGCGCCCGGAAGAGAGTCAATTCAGGGTGG
TGAATGTGAAACCAGTAACGTTATACGATGTCGCAGAGTATGCCGGTGTCTCTTATCAGACCGTTTCCCG
CGTGGTGAACCAGGCCAGCCACGTTTCTGCGAAAACGCGGGAAAAAGTGGAAGCGGCGATGGCGGAGCTG
AATTACATTCCCAACCGCGTGGCACAACAACTGGCGGGCAAACAGTCGTTGCTGATTGGCGTTGCCACCT
CCAGTCTGGCCCTGCACGCGCCGTCGCAAATTGTCGCGGCGATTAAATCTCGCGCCGATCAACTGGGTGC
CAGCGTGGTGGTGTCGATGGTAGAACGAAGCGGCGTCGAAGCCTGTAAAGCGGCGGTGCACAATCTTCTC
GCGCAACGCGTCAGTGGGCTGATCATTAACTATCCGCTGGATGACCAGGATGCCATTGCTGTGGAAGCTG
CCTGCACTAATGTTCCGGCGTTATTTCTTGATGTCTCTGACCAGACACCCATCAACAGTATTATTTTCTC
CCATGAAGACGGTACGCGACTGGGCGTGGAGCATCTGGTCGCATTGGGTCACCAGCAAATCGCGCTGTTA
GCGGGCCCATTAAGTTCTGTCTCGGCGCGTCTGCGTCTGGCTGGCTGGCATAAATATCTCACTCGCAATC
AAATTCAGCCGATAGCGGAACGGGAAGGCGACTGGAGTGCCATGTCCGGTTTTCAACAAACCATGCAAAT
GCTGAATGAGGGCATCGTTCCCACTGCGATGCTGGTTGCCAACGATCAGATGGCGCTGGGCGCAATGCGC
GCCATTACCGAGTCCGGGCTGCGCGTTGGTGCGGACATCTCGGTAGTGGGATACGACGATACCGAAGACA
GCTCATGTTATATCCCGCCGTTAACCACCATCAAACAGGATTTTCGCCTGCTGGGGCAAACCAGCGTGGA
CCGCTTGCTGCAACTCTCTCAGGGCCAGGCGGTGAAGGGCAATCAGCTGTTGCCCGTCTCACTGGTGAAA
AGAAAAACCACCCTGGCGCCCAATACGCAAACCGCCTCTCCCCGCGCGTTGGCCGATTCATTAATGCAGC
TGGCACGACAGGTTTCCCGACTGGAAAGCGGGCAGTGAGCGCAACGCAATTAATGTAAGTTAGCTCACTC
ATTAGGCACCGGGATCTCGACCGATGCCCTTGAGAGCCTTCAACCCAGTCAGCTCCTTCCGGTGGGCGCG
GGGCATGACTAGCATGATCGTGCTCCTGTCGTTGAGGACCCGGCTAGGCTGGCGGGGTTGCCTTACTGGT
TAGCAGAATGAATCACCGATACGCGAGCGAACGTGAAGCGACTGCTGCTGCAAAACGTCTGCGACCTGAG
CAACAACATGAATGGTCTTCGGTTTCCGTGTTTCGTAAAGTCTGGAAACGCGGAAGTCAGCGCCCTGCAC
CATTATGTTCCGGATCTGCATCGCAGGATGCTGCTGGCTACCCTGTGGAACACCTACATCTGTATTAACG
AAGCGCTGGCATTGACCCTGAGTGATTTTTCTCTGGTCCCGCCGCATCCATACCGCCAGTTGTTTACCCT
CACAACGTTCCAGTAACCGGGCATGTTCATCATCAGTAACCCGTATCGTGAGCATCCTCTCTCGTTTCAT
CGGTATCATTACCCCCATGAACAGAAATCCCCCTTACACGGAGGCATCAGTGACCAAACAGGAAAAAACC
GCCCTTAACATGGCCCGCTTTATCAGAAGCCAGACATTAACGCTTCTGGAGAAACTCAACGAGCTGGACG
CGGATGAACAGGCAGACATCTGTGAATCGCTTCACGACCACGCTGATGAGCTTTACCGCAGCTGCCTCGC
GCGTTTCGGTGATGACGGTGAAAACCTCTGACACATGCAGCTCCCGGAGACGGTCACAGCTTGTCTGTAA
GCGGATGCCGGGAGCAGACAAGCCCGTCAGGGCGCGTCAGCGGGTGTTGGCGGGTGTCGGGGCGCAGCCA
TGACCCAGTCACGTAGCGATAGCGGAGTGTATACTGGCTTAACTATGCGGCATCAGAGCAGATTGTACTG
AGAGTGCACCATTGCGGTGTGAAATACCGCACAGATGCGTAAGGAGAAAATACCGCATCAGGCGCTCTTC
CGCTTCCTCGCTCACTGACTCGCTGCGCTCGGTCGTTCGGCTGCGGCGAGCGGTATCAGCTCACTCAAAG
GCGGTAATACGGTTATCCACAGAATCAGGGGATAACGCAGGAAAGAACATGTGAGCAAAAGGCCAGCAAA
AGGCCAGGAACCGTAAAAAGGCCGCGTTGCTGGCGTTTTTCCATAGGCTCCGCCCCCCTGACGAGCATCA
CAAAAATCGACGCTCAAGTCAGAGGTGGCGAAACCCGACAGGACTATAAAGATACCAGGCGTTTCCCCCT
GGAAGCTCCCTCGTGCGCTCTCCTGTTCCGACCCTGCCGCTTACCGGATACCTGTCCGCCTTTCTCCCTT
CGGGAAGCGTGGCGCTTTCTCATAGCTCACGCTGTAGGTATCTCAGTTCGGTGTAGGTCGTTCGCTCCAA
GCTGGGCTGTGTGCACGAACCCCCCGTTCAGCCCGACCGCTGCGCCTTATCCGGTAACTATCGTCTTGAG
TCCAACCCGGTAAGACACGACTTATCGCCACTGGCAGCAGCCACTGGTAACAGGATTAGCAGAGCGAGGT
ATGTAGGCGGTGCTACAGAGTTCTTGAAGTGGTGGCCTAACTACGGCTACACTAGAAGGACAGTATTTGG
TATCTGCGCTCTGCTGAAGCCAGTTACCTTCGGAAAAAGAGTTGGTAGCTCTTGATCCGGCAAACAAACC
ACCGCTGGTAGCGGTGGTTTTTTTGTTTGCAAGCAGCAGATTACGCGCAGAAAAAAAGGATCTCAAGAAG
ATCCTTTGATCTTTTCTACGGGGTCTGACGCTCAGTGGAACGAAAACTCACGTTAAGGGATTTTGGTCAT
GAACAATAAAACTGTCTGCTTACATAAACAGTAATACAAGGGGTGTTATGAGCCATATTCAACGGGAAAC
GTCTTGCTCTAGGCCGCGATTAAATTCCAACATGGATGCTGATTTATATGGGTATAAATGGGCTCGCGAT
AATGTCGGGCAATCAGGTGCGACAATCTATCGATTGTATGGGAAGCCCGATGCGCCAGAGTTGTTTCTGA
AACATGGCAAAGGTAGCGTTGCCAATGATGTTACAGATGAGATGGTCAGACTAAACTGGCTGACGGAATT
TATGCCTCTTCCGACCATCAAGCATTTTATCCGTACTCCTGATGATGCATGGTTACTCACCACTGCGATC
CCCGGGAAAACAGCATTCCAGGTATTAGAAGAATATCCTGATTCAGGTGAAAATATTGTTGATGCGCTGG
CAGTGTTCCTGCGCCGGTTGCATTCGATTCCTGTTTGTAATTGTCCTTTTAACAGCGATCGCGTATTTCG
TCTCGCTCAGGCGCAATCACGAATGAATAACGGTTTGGTTGATGCGAGTGATTTTGATGACGAGCGTAAT
GGCTGGCCTGTTGAACAAGTCTGGAAAGAAATGCATAAACTTTTGCCATTCTCACCGGATTCAGTCGTCA
CTCATGGTGATTTCTCACTTGATAACCTTATTTTTGACGAGGGGAAATTAATAGGTTGTATTGATGTTGG
ACGAGTCGGAATCGCAGACCGATACCAGGATCTTGCCATCCTATGGAACTGCCTCGGTGAGTTTTCTCCT
TCATTACAGAAACGGCTTTTTCAAAAATATGGTATTGATAATCCTGATATGAATAAATTGCAGTTTCATT
TGATGCTCGATGAGTTTTTCTAAGAATTAATTCATGAGCGGATACATATTTGAATGTATTTAGAAAAATA
AACAAATAGGGGTTCCGCGCACATTTCCCCGAAAAGTGCCACCTAAATTGTAAGCGTTAATATTTTGTTA
AAATTCGCGTTAAATTTTTGTTAAATCAGCTCATTTTTTAACCAATAGGCCGAAATCGGCAAAATCCCTT
ATAAATCAAAAGAATAGACCGAGATAGGGT
[37 nt withheld, positions 5281-5317]
AAAGAACGTGGACTCCAACGTCAAAGG
[49 nt withheld, positions 5345-5393]
T
[91 nt withheld, positions 5395-5485]
G
[124 nt withheld, positions 5487-5610]
CCCATTCGCCAATCCGGATATAGTTCCTCCTTTCAGCAAAAAACCCCTCAAGACCCGTTTAGAGGCCCCA
AGGGGTTATGCTAGTTATTGCTCAGCGGTGGCAGCAGCCAACTCAGCTTCCTTTCGGGCTTTGTTTAGCA
GCCTAGGTATTAATCAATTAGTGGTGGTGGTGGTGGTGGTGGTGCTCGAGTGCGGCCGCAAGCTTCCCAC
TACCGCGTGGCACCAGGTGACATCCTCCCTGCCCGCTCGGGGCATCGGCCATTCGGCCTGGCAGTTGCAG
TACCTGCTCACGGCCGAACAGACGCAGGCAGGTCATCAGGATCAGGTTGAAGAGCAGCACCACGGCGATG
GTCAGGACGCTACGCTCGGGGTGCGCGGCGAAGGTGGCGACCTGGTAGCAGAGGGTCGCCAGCGAGTAGG
CGACGTTCAGCCCCCAGAGCACCGAGAAAGCCATCCAGCCCTTGCTGCTTTCCCGGGCGATCGCGCCCAT
GGCGGTCACGCAGGGCACGTAGAGCAGGACGAAGACCAGATAGCTGTAGGCCGCGATGCTGTTCAGGCCG
CCGATCACCAGGCTGACCAGGATGATCACCTTGCCGGCCCGCACCACGAAGCCGCGCAGGCGCGACCAGG
TCTGCAGCAGCAGGCTCTTAAGGTGTGGCACATGGTACAGCGGCAGTTCCATGACGAACGGCGAGGCCTC
GCCGCGCATCAAGGTGTGCTTGAGCAACAGCCCGGTGAGGATCGCCACGACGATGCCGAGCAGGTACAGG
GAGAAGATCACCAGCGCGCCGCCCTGGCCGAAGAAGGCCCCGGCGAATACGGCGAAGATCGCCAGGCGCG
CGCCGCAGGACATGAACGGCGCCATCATGATGGTAATCAGCCGCTCGCGCTGCGCGTCCAGGGTCCGCGC
GCCCATGATCGACGGTACGTTGCAGCCGAAACCGACGATCAGCGGCACGAACGACTTGCCCGGCAGGCCC
AGCGCCTGCATCAGGCGGTCCATGACGAAGGCCGCGCGTGCCATGTAGCCGGAATCCTCGAGCAGCGAGA
GGAACAGGTACATCAAGCCGATCTGCGGCACCAGCGGCAACACCGTGTTGACCCCGCCACCGATGCCCTG
GGCGAGGAACACCGTGAGCCAATCGGGCAGGCCGAAGCGGATACCCAGCCACTGGATGCCGTCGATGAAG
ATCGCCGACGAGCCCTTGTCGAAGATCGGCTGTAGCGCCCCGCCGATGTTGATGGCGAAGAAGAACATCA
GGTACATCACCAGCAGGAAGATCGGCAGACCCAGCCAGCGATTCAGGACGACCCGGTCGAGCCATTGGGT
CAGCCGGTGCGGCT
